Addgene plasmid #132424: OA-1050V (wingless)
Purpose: express arrays of gRNA targeting Wingless under dU6-3 promoter
Depositing lab: Omar Akbari. Depositing organization: University of California, San Diego (UCSD). Publication: Programmable RNA Targeting Using CasRx in Flies. Buchman AB, Brogan DJ, Sun R, Yang T, Hsu PD, Akbari OS. CRISPR J. 2020 Jun;3(3):164-176. doi: 10.1089/crispr.2020.0018. PubMed 32584145.
Backbone
  Vector backbone: white+attB
  Backbone size w/o insert (bp): 7860
  Total vector size (bp): 8167
  Vector type: Insect Expression
  Selectable markers: mini-white
Growth in bacteria
  Bacterial resistance: Ampicillin, 100 μg/mL
  Growth temperature: 37°C
  Growth strain: DH5alpha
  Copy number: High Copy
Gene/Insert
  Gene/Insert name: wingless gRNA array
  gRNA/shRNA sequence: CAAGTAAACCCCTACCAACTGGTCGGGGTTTGAAACGTGGATCGCTGGGTCCATGTACATGATGGGCAAGTAAACCCCTACCAACTGGTCGGGGTTTGAAACACACTGCCCGCCTGGTGGTTCGCTTGTGGACAAGTAAACCCCTACCAACTGGTCGGGGTTTGAAACTATTATGCTTGCGTCCCTGACGACGTCCATCAAGTAAACCCCTACCAACTGGTCGGGGTTTGAAACTCGACGCCCAGCGAGGTCTCATTGCACTGGCAAGTAAACCCCTACCAACTGGTCGGGGTTTGAAAC
  Species: D. melanogaster (fly)
  Promoter: U6-3
  Cloning method: Gibson Cloning
  Sequencing primers: 5′ unknown
Terms and licenses: Academic/Nonprofit Terms; Industry Terms: Not Available to Industry
How to cite: OA-1050V (wingless) was a gift from Omar Akbari (Addgene plasmid # 132424 ; http://n2t.net/addgene:132424 ; RRID:Addgene_132424)
