[The description below was written by a language model from this plasmid's Addgene catalogue record and pLannotate feature annotations shown in this document.]
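Description:
OA-1050V (wingless) is a Drosophila melanogaster transgenesis plasmid built on a white+attB backbone and designed to express a guide RNA array against the wingless transcript for CasRx (RfxCas13d) RNA targeting in flies. In bacteria it is maintained as a high-copy plasmid through a ColE1/pUC-type origin and selected with ampicillin via the β-lactamase gene. An f1 origin, lacZα and lac regulatory remnants, and flanking T7 and T3 promoters are carried over from the parental cloning vector. The catalogue lists a total size of 8,167 bp, slightly larger than the 8,151 nt sequenced record from which the feature table was generated.

The payload is driven by the Drosophila U6-3 snRNA promoter, an RNA polymerase III promoter suited to producing short, uncapped RNAs. Downstream lie five 36-base RfxCas13d direct repeats spaced at regular intervals, bracketing four spacers directed at wingless. This pre-gRNA arrangement allows Cas13d, which processes its own arrays, to release several individual guides from a single transcript. No Cas13d coding sequence is annotated on this plasmid, so the effector must be supplied separately, for example from another transgene.

For fly transformation, a φC31 attB site permits integrase-mediated, site-specific insertion into an attP docking site in the genome, and the mini-white gene serves as a visible eye-colour marker for identifying transformants in a white mutant background. A single loxP site sits between mini-white and the U6-3 cassette, and the record does not state its intended use. The construct was made by Gibson cloning and serves as the guide-expressing component of a programmable RNA knockdown system in Drosophila.
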