Features (pLannotate 1.2.2; 20 found; start..end, strand, type, name):
     30..458     -  rep_origin     f1 ori (sequence partly withheld): f1 bacteriophage origin of replication; arrow indicates direction of (+) strand synthesis
    463..620     -  CDS            lacZα (fragment): LacZα fragment of β-galactosidase; lacZ fragment
    623..641     +  promoter       T7 promoter: promoter for bacteriophage T7 RNA polymerase
    666..4785    +  gene           mini-white: white; This modified version of the white gene lacks part of the first intron.
   4792..4825    -  protein_bind   loxP: Cre-mediated recombination occurs in the 8-bp core sequence (GCATACAT). Cre recombinase
   4884..5304    +  promoter       dU6-3 promoter: RNA polymerase III promoter for Drosophila U6-3 snRNA (Port et al., 2014)
   5313..5348    +  misc_RNA       RfxCas13d DR36: 36-base direct repeat for an RfxCas13d pre-gRNA (Konermann et al., 2018)
   5379..5414    +  misc_RNA       RfxCas13d DR36: 36-base direct repeat for an RfxCas13d pre-gRNA (Konermann et al., 2018)
   5445..5480    +  misc_RNA       RfxCas13d DR36: 36-base direct repeat for an RfxCas13d pre-gRNA (Konermann et al., 2018)
   5511..5546    +  misc_RNA       RfxCas13d DR36: 36-base direct repeat for an RfxCas13d pre-gRNA (Konermann et al., 2018)
   5577..5612    +  misc_RNA       RfxCas13d DR36: 36-base direct repeat for an RfxCas13d pre-gRNA (Konermann et al., 2018)
   5675..5744    +  protein_bind   attB: attB site for the φC31 integrase (Groth et al., 2000) phage φC31 integrase
   5963..5981    -  promoter       T3 promoter: promoter for bacteriophage T3 RNA polymerase
   6026..6042    -  protein_bind   lac operator: The lac repressor binds to the lac operator to inhibit transcription in E. coli. This inhibition can be relieved by adding lactose or isopropyl-β-D-thiogalactopyranoside (IPTG). lac repressor encoded by lacI
   6050..6080    -  promoter       lac promoter: promoter for the E. coli lac operon
   6095..6116    -  protein_bind   CAP binding site: CAP binding activates transcription in the presence of cAMP. E. coli catabolite activator protein
   6129..6221    -  CDS            lacI (fragment): lac repressor; lacI; The lac repressor binds to the lac operator to inhibit transcription in E. coli. This inhibition can be relieved by adding lactose or isopropyl-β-D-thiogalactopyranoside (IPTG).
   6404..6992    -  rep_origin     ori: high-copy-number ColE1/pMB1/pBR322/pUC origin of replication
   7163..8023    -  CDS            AmpR: β-lactamase; bla; confers resistance to ampicillin, carbenicillin, and related antibiotics
   8024..8128    -  promoter       AmpR promoter: bla
>Addgene plasmid #132424 | OA-1050V (wingless) | addgene full sequence | sequence record 259371 | Addgene NGS Result
CTAAATTGTAAGCGTTAATATTTTGTTAAAATTCGCGTTAAATTTTTGTTAAATCAGCTCATTTTTTAAC
CAATAGGCCGAAATCGGCAAAATCCCTTATAAATCAAAAGAATAGACCGAGATAGGGT
[37 nt withheld, positions 129-165]
AAAGAACGTGGACTCCAACGTCAAAGG
[49 nt withheld, positions 193-241]
T
[91 nt withheld, positions 243-333]
G
[124 nt withheld, positions 335-458]
CCCATTCGCCATTCAGGCTGCGCAACTGTTGGGAAGGGCGATCGGTGCGGGCCTCTTCGCTATTACGCCA
GCTGGCGAAAGGGGGATGTGCTGCAAGGCGATTAAGTTGGGTAACGCCAGGGTTTTCCCAGTCACGACGT
TGTAAAACGACGGCCAGTGAATTGTAATACGACTCACTATAGGGCGAATTGGGTACGTACCGGGCCCCTA
GTATGTATGTAAGTTAATAAAACCCATTTTTGCGGAAAGTAGATAAAAAAAACATTTTTTTTTTTTACTG
CACTGGATATCATTGAACTTATCTGATCAGTTTTAAATTTACTTCGATCCAAGGGTATTTGATGTACCAG
GTTCTTTCGATTACCTCTCACTCAAAATGACATTCCACTCAAAGTCAGCGCTGTTTGCCTCCTTCTCTGT
CCACAGAAATATCGCCGTCTCTTTCGCCGCTGCGTCCGCTATCTCTTTCGCCACCGTTTGTAGCGTTACG
TAGCGTCAATGTCCGCCTTCAGTTGCATTTTGTCAGCGGTTTCGTGACGAAGCTCCAAGCGGTTTACGCC
ATCAATTAAACACAAAGTGCTGTGCCAAAACTCCTCTCGCTTCTTATTTTTGTTTGTTTTTTGAGTGATT
GGGGTGGTGATTGGTTTTGGGTGGGTAAGCAGGGGAAAGTGTGAAAAATCCCGGCAATGGGCCAAGAGGA
TCAGGAGCTATTAATTCGCGGAGGCAGCAAACACCCATCTGCCGAGCATCTGAACAATGTGAGTAGTACA
TGTGCATACATCTTAAGTTCACTTGATCTATAGGAACTGCGATTGCAACATCAAATTGTCTGCGGCGTGA
GAACTGCGACCCACAAAAATCCCAAACCGCAATTGCACAAACAAATAGTGACACGAAACAGATTATTCTG
GTAGCTGTTCTCGCTATATAAGACAATTTTTGAGATCATATCATGATCAAGACATCTAAAGGCATTCATT
TTCGACTATATTCTTTTTTACAAAAAATATAACAACCAGATATTTTAAGCTGATCCTAGATGCACAAAAA
ATAAATAAAAGTATAAACCTACTTCGTAGGATACTTCGGGGTACTTTTTGTTCGGGGTTAGATGAGCATA
ACGCTTGTAGTTGATATTTGAGATCCCCTATCATTGCAGGGTGACAGCGGAGCGGCTTCGCAGAGCTGCA
TTAACCAGGGCTTCGGGCAGGCCAAAAACTACGGCACGCTCCGGCCACCCAGTCCGCCGGAGGACTCCGG
TTCAGGGAGCGGCCAACTAGCCGAGAACCTCACCTATGCCTGGCACAATATGGACATCTTTGGGGCGGTC
AATCAGCCGGGCTCCGGATGGCGGCAGCTGGTCAACCGGACACGCGGACTATTCTGCAACGAGCGACACA
TACCGGCGCCCAGGAAACATTTGCTCAAGAACGGTGAGTTTCTATTCGCAGTCGGCTGATCTGTGTGAAA
TCTTAATAAAGGGTCCAATTACCAATTTGAAACTCAGTTTGCGGCGTGGCCTATCCGGGCGAACTTTTGG
CCGTGATGGGCAGTTCCGGTGCCGGAAAGACGACCCTGCTGAATGCCCTTGCCTTTCGATCGCCGCAGGG
CATCCAAGTATCGCCATCCGGGATGCGACTGCTCAATGGCCAACCTGTGGACGCCAAGGAGATGCAGGCC
AGGTGCGCCTATGTCCAGCAGGATGACCTCTTTATCGGCTCCCTAACGGCCAGGGAACACCTGATTTTCC
AAGCCATGGTGCGGATGCCACGACATCTGACCTATCGGCAGCGAGTGGCCCGCGTGGATCAGGTGATCCA
GGAGCTTTCGCTCAGCAAATGTCAGCACACGATCATCGGTGTGCCCGGCAGGGTGAAAGGTCTGTCCGGC
GGAGAAAGGAAGCGTCTGGCATTCGCCTCCGAGGCTCTAACCGATCCGCCGCTTCTGATCTGCGATGAGC
CCACCTCCGGACTGGACTCCTTTACCGCCCACAGCGTCGTCCAGGTGCTGAAGAAGCTGTCGCAGAAGGG
CAAGACCGTCATCCTGACCATTCATCAGCCGTCTTCCGAGCTGTTTGAGCTCTTTGACAAGATCCTTCTG
ATGGCCGAGGGCAGGGTAGCTTTCTTGGGCACTCCCAGCGAAGCCGTCGACTTCTTTTCCTAGTGAGTTC
GATGTGTTTATTAAGGGTATCTAGTATTACATAACATCTCAACTCCTATCCAGCGTGGGTGCCCAGTGTC
CTACCAACTACAATCCGGCGGACTTTTACGTACAGGTGTTGGCCGTTGTGCCCGGACGGGAGATCGAGTC
CCGTGATCGGATCGCCAAGATATGCGACAATTTTGCCATTAGCAAAGTAGCCCGGGATATGGAGCAGTTG
TTGGCCACCAAAAATCTGGAGAAGCCACTGGAGCAGCCGGAGAATGGGTACACCTACAAGGCCACCTGGT
TCATGCAGTTCCGGGCGGTCCTGTGGCGATCCTGGCTGTCGGTGCTCAAGGAACCACTCCTCGTAAAAGT
GCGACTTATTCAGACAACGGTGAGTGGTTCCAGTGGAAACAAATGATATAACGCTTACAATTCTTGGAAA
CAAATTCGCTAGATTTTAGATAGAATTGCCTGATTCCACACCCTTCTTAGTTTTTTTCAATGAGATGTAT
AGTTTATAGTTTTGCAGAAGATAAATAAATTTCATTTAACTCGCGAATATTAATGAGATGCGAGTAACAT
TTTAATTTGCAGATGGTTGCCATCTTGATTGGCCTCATCTTTTTGGGCCAACAACTCACGCAAGTGGGTG
TGATGAATATCAACGGAGCCATCTTCCTCTTCCTGACCAACATGACCTTTCAAAACGTCTTTGCCACGAT
AAATGTAAGTCATGTTTAGAATACATTTGCATTTCAATAATTTACTAACTTTCTAATGAATCGATTCGAT
TTAGGTGTTCACCTCAGAGCTGCCAGTTTTTATGAGGGAGGCCCGAAGTCGACTTTATCGCTGTGACACA
TACTTTCTGGGCAAAACGATTGCCGAATTGCCGCTTTTTCTCACAGTGCCACTGGTCTTCACGGCGATTG
CCTATCCGATGATCGGACTGCGGGCCGGAGTGCTGCACTTCTTCAACTGCCTGGCGCTGGTCACTCTGGT
GGCCAATGTGTCAACGTCCTTCGGATATCTAATATCCTGCGCCAGCTCCTCGACCTCGATGGCGCTGTCT
GTGGGTCCGCCGGTTATCATACCATTCCTGCTCTTTGGCGGCTTCTTCTTGAACTCGGGCTCGGTGCCAG
TATACCTCAAATGGTTGTCGTACCTCTCATGGTTCCGTTACGCCAACGAGGGTCTGCTGATTAACCAATG
GGCGGACGTGGAGCCGGGCGAAATTAGCTGCACATCGTCGAACACCACGTGCCCCAGTTCGGGCAAGGTC
ATCCTGGAGACGCTTAACTTCTCCGCCGCCGATCTGCCGCTGGACTACGTGGGTCTGGCCATTCTCATCG
TGAGCTTCCGGGTGCTCGCATATCTGGCTCTAAGACTTCGGGCCCGACGCAAGGAGTAGCCGACATATAT
CCGAAATAACTGCTTGTTTTTTTTTTTTACCATTATTACCATCGTGTTTACTGTTTATTGCCCCCTCAAA
AAGCTAATGTAATTATATTTGTGCCAATAAAAACAAGATATGACCTATAGAATACAAGTATTTCCCCTTC
GAACATCCCCACAAGTAGACTTTGGATTTGTCTTCTAACCAAAAGACTTACACACCTGCATACCTTACAT
CAAAAACTCGTTTATCGCTACATAAAACACCGGGATATATTTTTTATATACATACTTTTCAAATCGCGCG
CCCTCTTCATAATTCACCTCCACCACACCACGTTTCGTAGTTGCTCTTTCGCTGTCTCCCACCCGCTCTC
CGCAACACATTCACCTTTTGTTCGACGACCTTGGAGCGACTGTCGTTAGTTCCGCGCGATTCGGTTCGCT
CAAATGGTTCCGAGTGGTTCATTTCGTCTCAATAGAAATTAGTAATAAATATTTGTATGTACAATTTATT
TGCTCCAATATATTTGTATATATTTCCCTCACAGCTATATTTATTCTAATTTAATATTATGACTTTTTAA
GGTAATTTTTTGTGACCTGTTCGGAGTGATTAGCGTTACAATTTGAACTGAAAGTGACATCCAGTGTTTG
TTCCTTGTGTAGATGCATCTCAAAAAAATGGTGGGCATAATAGTGTTGTTTATATATATCAAAAATAACA
ACTATAATAATAAGAATACATTTAATTTAGAAAATGCTTGGATTTCACTGGAACTAGGCTAGCATAACTT
CGTATAATGTATGCTATACGAAGTTATGCTAGCGGATCCGGGAATTGGGAATTGGGCAATATTTAAATGG
CGGCGCGCCGAATTCTTTTTTGCTCACCTGTGATTGCTCCTACTCAAATACAAAAACATCAAATTTTCTG
TCAATAAAGCATATTTATTTATATTTATTTTACAGGAAAGAATTCCTTTTAAAGTGTATTTTAACCTATA
ATGAAAAACGATTAAAAAAAATACATAAAATAATTCGAAAATTTTTGAATAGCCCAGGTTGATAAAAATT
CATTTCATACGTTTTATAACTTATGCCCCTAAGTATTTTTTGACCATAGTGTTTCAATTCTACATTAATT
TTACAGAGTAGAATGAAACGCCACCTACTCAGCCAAGAGGCGAAAAGGTTAGCTCGCCAAGCAGAGAGGG
CGCCAGTGCTCACTACTTTTTATAATTCTCAACTTCTTTTTCCAGACTCAGTTCGTATATATAGACCTAT
TTTCAATTTAACGTCGGCTGCAGGCAAGTAAACCCCTACCAACTGGTCGGGGTTTGAAACGTGGATCGCT
GGGTCCATGTACATGATGGGCAAGTAAACCCCTACCAACTGGTCGGGGTTTGAAACACACTGCCCGCCTG
GTGGTTCGCTTGTGGACAAGTAAACCCCTACCAACTGGTCGGGGTTTGAAACTATTATGCTTGCGTCCCT
GACGACGTCCATCAAGTAAACCCCTACCAACTGGTCGGGGTTTGAAACTCGACGCCCAGCGAGGTCTCAT
TGCACTGGCAAGTAAACCCCTACCAACTGGTCGGGGTTTGAAACTTTTTTTGCGGCCGCAACGGTACCTC
TAGAGATCCACTAGTGTCGACGATGTAGGTCACGGTCTCGAAGCCGCGGTGCGGGTGCCAGGGCGTGCCC
TTGGGCTCCCCGGGCGCGTACTCCACCTCACCCATCTGGTCCATCATGATGAACGGGTCGAGGTGGCGGT
AGTTGATCCCGGCGAACGCGCGGCGCACCGGGAAGCCCTCGCCCTCGAAACCGCTGGGCGCGGTGGTCAC
GGTGAGCACGGGACGTGCGACGGCGTCGGCGGGTGCGGATACGCGGGGCAGCGTCAGCGGGTTCTCGACG
GTCACGGCGGGCATGTCGACACTAGTTCTAGCCAGCTTTTGTTCCCTTTAGTGAGGGTTAATTTCGAGCT
TGGCGTAATCATGGTCATAGCTGTTTCCTGTGTGAAATTGTTATCCGCTCACAATTCCACACAACATACG
AGCCGGAAGCATAAAGTGTAAAGCCTGGGGTGCCTAATGAGTGAGCTAACTCACATTAATTGCGTTGCGC
TCACTGCCCGCTTTCCAGTCGGGAAACCTGTCGTGCCAGCTGCATTAATGAATCGGCCAACGCGCGGGGA
GAGGCGGTTTGCGTATTGGGCGCTCTTCCGCTTCCTCGCTCACTGACTCGCTGCGCTCGGTCGTTCGGCT
GCGGCGAGCGGTATCAGCTCACTCAAAGGCGGTAATACGGTTATCCACAGAATCAGGGGATAACGCAGGA
AAGAACATGTGAGCAAAAGGCCAGCAAAAGGCCAGGAACCGTAAAAAGGCCGCGTTGCTGGCGTTTTTCC
ATAGGCTCCGCCCCCCTGACGAGCATCACAAAAATCGACGCTCAAGTCAGAGGTGGCGAAACCCGACAGG
ACTATAAAGATACCAGGCGTTTCCCCCTGGAAGCTCCCTCGTGCGCTCTCCTGTTCCGACCCTGCCGCTT
ACCGGATACCTGTCCGCCTTTCTCCCTTCGGGAAGCGTGGCGCTTTCTCATAGCTCACGCTGTAGGTATC
TCAGTTCGGTGTAGGTCGTTCGCTCCAAGCTGGGCTGTGTGCACGAACCCCCCGTTCAGCCCGACCGCTG
CGCCTTATCCGGTAACTATCGTCTTGAGTCCAACCCGGTAAGACACGACTTATCGCCACTGGCAGCAGCC
ACTGGTAACAGGATTAGCAGAGCGAGGTATGTAGGCGGTGCTACAGAGTTCTTGAAGTGGTGGCCTAACT
ACGGCTACACTAGAAGAACAGTATTTGGTATCTGCGCTCTGCTGAAGCCAGTTACCTTCGGAAAAAGAGT
TGGTAGCTCTTGATCCGGCAAACAAACCACCGCTGGTAGCGGTGGTTTTTTTGTTTGCAAGCAGCAGATT
ACGCGCAGAAAAAAAGGATCTCAAGAAGATCCTTTGATCTTTTCTACGGGGTCTGACGCTCAGTGGAACG
AAAACTCACGTTAAGGGATTTTGGTCATGAGATTATCAAAAAGGATCTTCACCTAGATCCTTTTAAATTA
AAAATGAAGTTTTAAATCAATCTAAAGTATATATGAGTAAACTTGGTCTGACAGTTACCAATGCTTAATC
AGTGAGGCACCTATCTCAGCGATCTGTCTATTTCGTTCATCCATAGTTGCCTGACTCCCCGTCGTGTAGA
TAACTACGATACGGGAGGGCTTACCATCTGGCCCCAGTGCTGCAATGATACCGCGAGACCCACGCTCACC
GGCTCCAGATTTATCAGCAATAAACCAGCCAGCCGGAAGGGCCGAGCGCAGAAGTGGTCCTGCAACTTTA
TCCGCCTCCATCCAGTCTATTAATTGTTGCCGGGAAGCTAGAGTAAGTAGTTCGCCAGTTAATAGTTTGC
GCAACGTTGTTGCCATTGCTACAGGCATCGTGGTGTCACGCTCGTCGTTTGGTATGGCTTCATTCAGCTC
CGGTTCCCAACGATCAAGGCGAGTTACATGATCCCCCATGTTGTGCAAAAAAGCGGTTAGCTCCTTCGGT
CCTCCGATCGTTGTCAGAAGTAAGTTGGCCGCAGTGTTATCACTCATGGTTATGGCAGCACTGCATAATT
CTCTTACTGTCATGCCATCCGTAAGATGCTTTTCTGTGACTGGTGAGTACTCAACCAAGTCATTCTGAGA
ATAGTGTATGCGGCGACCGAGTTGCTCTTGCCCGGCGTCAATACGGGATAATACCGCGCCACATAGCAGA
ACTTTAAAAGTGCTCATCATTGGAAAACGTTCTTCGGGGCGAAAACTCTCAAGGATCTTACCGCTGTTGA
GATCCAGTTCGATGTAACCCACTCGTGCACCCAACTGATCTTCAGCATCTTTTACTTTCACCAGCGTTTC
TGGGTGAGCAAAAACAGGAAGGCAAAATGCCGCAAAAAAGGGAATAAGGGCGACACGGAAATGTTGAATA
CTCATACTCTTCCTTTTTCAATATTATTGAAGCATTTATCAGGGTTATTGTCTCATGAGCGGATACATAT
TTGAATGTATTTAGAAAAATAAACAAATAGGGGTTCCGCGCACATTTCCCCGAAAAGTGCCAC
